>Addgene plasmid #198914 | GFP Cav2.2 human HAgHA -minus exon 18a -LONG-Cterm in pcDNA3 | addgene full sequence | sequence record 392117 | Addgene NGS Result
GACGGATCGGGAGATCTCCCGATCCCCTATGGTGCACTCTCAGTACAATCTGCTCTGATGCCGCATAGTT
AAGCCAGTATCTGCTCCCTGCTTGTGTGTTGGAGGTCGCTGAGTAGTGCGCGAGCAAAATTTAAGCTACA
ACAAGGCAAGGCTTGACCGACAATTGCATGAAGAATCTGCTTAGGGTTAGGCGTTTTGCGCTGCTTCGCG
ATGTACGGGCCAGATATACGCGTTGACATTGATTATTGACTAGTTATTAATAGTAATCAATTACGGGGTC
ATTAGTTCATAGCCCATATATGGAGTTCCGCGTTACATAACTTACGGTAAATGGCCCGCCTGGCTGACCG
CCCAACGACCCCCGCCCATTGACGTCAATAATGACGTATGTTCCCATAGTAACGCCAATAGGGACTTTCC
ATTGACGTCAATGGGTGGAGTATTTACGGTAAACTGCCCACTTGGCAGTACATCAAGTGTATCATATGCC
AAGTACGCCCCCTATTGACGTCAATGACGGTAAATGGCCCGCCTGGCATTATGCCCAGTACATGACCTTA
TGGGACTTTCCTACTTGGCAGTACATCTACGTATTAGTCATCGCTATTACCATGGTGATGCGGTTTTGGC
AGTACATCAATGGGCGTGGATAGCGGTTTGACTCACGGGGATTTCCAAGTCTCCACCCCATTGACGTCAA
TGGGAGTTTGTTTTGGCACCAAAATCAACGGGACTTTCCAAAATGTCGTAACAACTCCGCCCCATTGACG
CAAATGGGCGGTAGGCGTGTACGGTGGGAGGTCTATATAAGCAGAGCTCTCTGGCTAACTAGAGAACCCA
CTGCTTACTGGCTTATCGAAATTAATACGACTCACTATAGGGAGACCCAAGCTTGGTACCGAGCTCGGAT
CCACTAGTAACGGCCGCCAGTGTGCTGGAATTCCTCGAGGGTACCGAGCTCGGATCTAAAAAATGAGTAA
AGGAGAAGAACTTTTCACTGGAGTTGTCCCAATTCTTGTTGAATTAGATGGTGATGTTAATGGGCACAAA
TTTTCTGTCAGTGGAGAGGGTGAAGGTGATGCAACATACGGAAAACTTACCCTTAAATTTATTTGCACTA
CTGGAAAACTACCTGTTCCATGGCCAACACTTGTCACTACTTTCGGTTATGGTGTTCAATGCTTTGCGAG
ATACCCAGATCATATGAAACAGCATGACTTTTTCAAGAGTGCCATGCCCGAAGGTTATGTACAGGAAAGA
ACTATATTTTTCAAAGATGACGGGAACTACAAGACACGTGCTGAAGTCAAGTTTGAAGGTGATACCCTTG
TTAATAGAATCGAGTTAAAAGGTATTGATTTTAAAGAAGATGGAAACATTCTTGGACACAAATTGGAATA
CAACTATAACTCACACAATGTATACATCATGGCAGACAAACAAAAGAATGGAATCAAAGTTAACTTCAAA
ATTAGACACAACATTGAAGATGGAAGCGTTCAACTAGCAGACCATTATCAACAAAATACTCCAATTGGCG
ATGGCCCTGTCCTTTTACCAGACAACCATTACCTGTCCACACAATCTGCCCTTTCGAAAGATCCCAACGA
AAAGAGAGACCACATGGTCCTTCTTGAGTTTGTAACAGCTGCTGGGATTACACATGGCATGGATGAACTA
TACAAAATGGTCCGCTTCGGGGACGAGCTGGGCGGCCGCTATGGGGGCCCCGGCGGCGGAGAGCGGGCCC
GGGGCGGCGGGGCCGGCGGGGCGGGGGGCCCGGGTCCCGGGGGGCTGCAGCCCGGCCAGCGGGTCCTCTA
CAAGCAATCGATCGCGCAGCGCGCGCGGACCATGGCGCTGTACAACCCCATCCCGGTCAAGCAGAACTGC
TTCACCGTCAACCGCTCGCTCTTCGTCTTCAGCGAGGACAACGTCGTCCGCAAATACGCGAAGCGCATCA
CCGAGTGGCCTCCATTCGAGTATATGATCCTGGCCACCATCATCGCCAACTGCATCGTGCTGGCCCTGGA
GCAGCACCTCCCTGATGGGGACAAAACGCCCATGTCCGAGCGGCTGGACGACACGGAGCCCTATTTCATC
GGGATCTTTTGCTTCGAGGCAGGGATCAAAATCATCGCTCTGGGCTTTGTCTTCCACAAGGGCTCTTACC
TGCGGAACGGCTGGAACGTCATGGACTTCGTGGTCGTCCTCACAGGGATCCTTGCCACGGCTGGAACTGA
CTTCGACCTGCGAACACTGAGGGCTGTGCGTGTGCTGAGGCCCCTGAAGCTGGTGTCTGGGATTCCAAGT
TTGCAGGTGGTGCTCAAGTCCATCATGAAGGCCATGGTTCCACTCCTGCAGATTGGGCTGCTTCTCTTCT
TTGCCATCCTCATGTTTGCCATCATTGGCCTGGAGTTCTACATGGGCAAGTTCCACAAGGCCTGTTTCCC
CAACAGCACAGATGCGGAGCCCGTGGGTGACTTCCCCTGTGGCAAGGAGGCCCCAGCCCGGCTGTGCGAG
GGCGACACTGAGTGCCGGGAGTACTGGCCAGGACCCAACTTTGGCATCACCAACTTTGACAATATCCTGT
TTGCCATCTTGACGGTGTTCCAGTGCATCACCATGGAGGGCTGGACTGACATCCTCTATAATACAAACGA
TGCGGCCGGCAACACCTGGAACTGGCTCTACTTCATCCCTCTCATCATCATCGGCTCCTTCTTCATGCTC
AACCTGGTGCTGGGCGTGCTCTCGGGGGAGTTTGCCAAGGAGCGAGAGAGGGTGGAGAACCGCCGCGCCT
TCCTGAAGCTGCGCCGGCAGCAGCAGATCGAGCGAGAGCTCAACGGGTACCTGGAGTGGATCTTCAAGGC
GGAGGAAGTCATGCTGGCCGAGGAGGACAGGAATGCAGAGGAGAAGTCCCCTTTGGACGCAGTGCTGAAG
AGAGCGGCCACCAAGAAGAGCAGAAATGACCTGATCCACGCAGAGGAGGGAGAGGACCGGTTTGCAGATC
TCTGTGCTGTTGGATCCCCCTTCGCCCGCGCCAGCCTCAAGAGCGGGAAGACAGAGAGCTCGTCATACTT
CCGGAGGAAGGAGAAGATGTTCCGGTTTTTTATCCGGCGCATGGTGAAGGCTCAGAGCTTCTACTGGGTG
GTGCTGTGCGTGGTGGCCCTGAACACACTGTGTGTGGCCATGGTGCATTACAACCAGCCGCGGCGGCTTA
CCACGACCCTGTATTTTGCAGAGTTTGTTTTCTTGGGTCTCTTCCTCACAGAGATGTCCCTGAAGATGTA
TGGCCTGGGGCCCAGAAGCTACTTCCGGTCCTCCTTCAACTGCTTCGACTTTGGGGTCATCGTGGGGAGC
GTCTTTGAAGTGGTCTGGGCGGCCTACCCCTACGACGTCCCCGACTACGCCGGCTACCCGTACGACGTCC
CGGACTACGCCGGCGTCGACATCAAGCCGGGAAGCTCCTTTGGGATCAGTGTGCTGCGGGCCCTCCGCCT
GCTGAGGATCTTCAAAGTCACGAAGTACTGGAGCTCCCTGCGGAACCTGGTGGTGTCCCTGCTGAACTCC
ATGAAGTCCATCATCAGCCTGCTCTTCTTGCTCTTCCTGTTCATTGTGGTCTTCGCCCTGCTGGGGATGC
AGCTGTTTGGGGGACAGTTCAACTTCCAGGATGAGACTCCCACAACCAACTTCGACACCTTCCCTGCCGC
CATCCTCACTGTCTTCCAGATCCTGACGGGAGAGGACTGGAATGCAGTGATGTATCACGGGATCGAATCG
CAAGGCGGCGTCAGCAAAGGCATGTTCTCGTCCTTTTACTTCATTGTCCTGACACTGTTCGGAAACTACA
CTCTGCTGAATGTCTTTCTGGCCATCGCTGTGGACAACCTGGCCAACGCCCAAGAGCTGACCAAGGATGA
AGAGGAGATGGAAGAAGCAGCCAATCAGAAGCTTGCTCTGCAAAAGGCCAAAGAAGTGGCTGAAGTCAGC
CCCATGTCTGCCGCGAACATCTCCATCGCCGCCAGGCAGCAGAACTCGGCCAAGGCGCGCTCGGTGTGGG
AGCAGCGGGCCAGCCAGCTACGGCTGCAGAACCTGCGGGCCAGCTGCGAGGCGCTGTACAGCGAGATGGA
CCCCGAGGAGCGGCTGCGCTTCGCCACTACGCGCCACCTGCGGCCCGACATGAAGACGCACCTGGACCGG
CCGCTGGTGGTGGAGCTGGGCCGCGACGGCGCGCGGGGGCCCGTGGGAGGCAAAGCCCGACCTGAGGCTG
CGGAGGCCCCCGAGGGCGTCGACCCTCCGCGCAGGCACCACCGGCACCGCGACAAGGACAAGACCCCCGC
GGCGGGGGACCAGGACCGAGCAGAGGCCCCGAAGGCGGAGAGCGGGGAGCCCGGTGCCCGGGAGGAGCGG
CCGCGGCCGCACCGCAGCCACAGCAAGGAGGCCGCGGGGCCCCCGGAGGCGCGGAGCGAGCGCGGCCGAG
GCCCAGGCCCCGAGGGCGGCCGGCGGCACCACCGGCGCGGCTCCCCGGAGGAGGCGGCCGAGCGGGAGCC
CCGACGCCACCGCGCGCACCGGCACCAGGATCCGAGCAAGGAGTGCGCCGGCGCCAAGGGCGAGCGGCGC
GCGCGGCACCGCGGCGGCCCCCGAGCGGGGCCCCGGGAGGCGGAGAGCGGGGAGGAGCCGGCGCGGCGGC
ACCGGGCCCGGCACAAGGCGCAGCCTGCTCACGAGGCTGTGGAGAAGGAGACCACGGAGAAGGAGGCCAC
GGAGAAGGAGGCTGAGATAGTGGAAGCCGACAAGGAAAAGGAGCTCCGGAACCACCAGCCCCGGGAGCCA
CACTGTGACCTGGAGACCAGTGGGACTGTGACTGTGGGTCCCATGCACACACTGCCCAGCACCTGTCTCC
AGAAGGTGGAGGAACAGCCAGAGGATGCAGACAATCAGCGGAACGTCACTCGCATGGGCAGTCAGCCCCC
AGACCCGAACACTATTGTACATATCCCAGTGATGCTGACGGGCCCTCTTGGGGAAGCCACGGTCGTTCCC
AGTGGTAACGTGGACCTGGAAAGCCAAGCAGAGGGGAAGAAGGAGGTGGAAGCGGATGACGTGATGAGGA
GCGGCCCCCGGCCTATCGTCCCATACAGCTCCATGTTCTGTTTAAGCCCCACCAACCTGCTCCGCCGCTT
CTGCCACTACATCGTGACCATGAGGTACTTCGAGGTGGTCATTCTCGTGGTCATCGCCTTGAGCAGCATC
GCCCTGGCTGCTGAGGACCCAGTGCGCACAGACTCGCCCAGGAACAACGCTCTGAAATACCTGGATTACA
TTTTCACTGGTGTCTTTACCTTTGAGATGGTGATAAAGATGATCGACTTGGGACTGCTGCTTCACCCTGG
AGCCTATTTCCGGGACTTGTGGAACATTCTGGACTTCATTGTGGTCAGCGGCGCCCTGGTGGCGTTTGCT
TTCTCAGGATCCAAAGGGAAAGACATCAATACCATCAAGTCTCTGAGAGTCCTTCGTGTCCTGCGGCCCC
TCAAGACCATCAAACGGCTGCCCAAGCTCAAGGCTGTGTTTGATTGTGTGGTGAACTCCCTGAAGAATGT
CCTCAACATCTTGATTGTCTACATGCTCTTCATGTTCATATTTGCCGTCATTGCGGTGCAGCTCTTCAAA
GGGAAGTTTTTCTACTGCACAGATGAATCCAAGGAGCTGGAGAGGGACTGCAGGGGTCAGTATTTGGATT
ATGAGAAGGAGGAAGTGGAAGCTCAGCCCAGGCAGTGGAAGAAATACGACTTTCACTACGACAATGTGCT
CTGGGCTCTGCTGACGCTGTTCACAGTGTCCACGGGAGAAGGCTGGCCCATGGTGCTGAAACACTCCGTG
GATGCCACCTATGAGGAGCAGGGTCCAAGCCCTGGGTACCGCATGGAGCTGTCCATCTTCTACGTGGTCT
ACTTTGTGGTCTTTCCCTTCTTCTTCGTCAACATCTTTGTGGCTTTGATCATCATCACCTTCCAGGAGCA
GGGGGACAAGGTGATGTCTGAATGCAGCCTGGAGAAGAACGAGAGGGCTTGCATTGACTTCGCCATCAGC
GCCAAACCCCTGACACGGTACATGCCCCAAAACCGGCAGTCGTTCCAGTATAAGACGTGGACATTTGTGG
TCTCCCCGCCCTTTGAATACTTCATCATGGCCATGATAGCCCTCAACACTGTGGTGCTGATGATGAAGTT
CTACGATGCACCCTATGAGTACGAGCTGATGCTGAAATGCCTGAACATCGTGTTCACATCCATGTTCTCC
ATGGAATGCGTGCTGAAGATCATCGCCTTTGGGGTGCTGAACTATTTCAGAGATGCCTGGAATGTCTTTG
ACTTTGTCACTGTGTTGGGAAGTATTACTGATATTTTAGTAACAGAGATTGCGGAAACGAACAATTTCAT
CAACCTCAGCTTCCTCCGCCTCTTTCGAGCTGCGCGGCTGATCAAGCTGCTCCGCCAGGGCTACACCATC
CGCATCCTGCTGTGGACCTTTGTCCAGTCCTTCAAGGCCCTGCCCTACGTGTGTCTGCTCATTGCCATGC
TGTTCTTCATCTACGCCATCATCGGCATGCAGGTGTTTGGGAATATTGCCCTGGATGATGACACCAGCAT
CAACCGCCACAACAACTTCCGGACGTTTTTGCAAGCCCTGATGCTGCTGTTCAGGAGCGCCACGGGGGAG
GCCTGGCACGAGATCATGCTGTCCTGCCTGAGCAACCAGGCCTGTGATGAGCAGGCCAATGCCACCGAGT
GTGGAAGTGATTTTGCCTACTTCTACTTCGTCTCCTTCATCTTCCTGTGCTCCTTTCTGATGTTGAACCT
CTTTGTGGCTGTGATCATGGACAATTTTGAGTACCTCACGCGGGACTCTTCCATCCTAGGTCCTCACCAC
TTGGATGAGTTCATCCGGGTCTGGGCTGAATACGACCCGGCTGCGTGTGGGCGCATCAGTTACAATGACA
TGTTTGAGATGCTGAAACACATGTCCCCGCCTCTGGGGCTGGGGAAGAAATGCCCTGCTCGAGTTGCTTA
CAAGCGCCTGGTTCGCATGAACATGCCCATCTCCAACGAGGACATGACTGTTCACTTCACGTCCACGCTG
ATGGCCCTCATCCGGACGGCACTGGAGATCAAGCTGGCCCCAGCTGGGACAAAGCAGCATCAGTGTGACG
CGGAGTTGAGGAAGGAGATTTCCGTTGTGTGGGCCAATCTGCCCCAGAAGACTTTGGACTTGCTGGTACC
ACCCCATAAGCCTGATGAGATGACAGTGGGGAAGGTTTATGCAGCTCTGATGATATTCGACTTCTACAAG
CAGAACAAAACCACCAGAGACCAGATGCAGCAGGCTCCTGGAGGCCTCTCCCAGATGGGTCCTGTGTCCC
TGTTCCACCCTCTGAAGGCCACCCTGGAGCAGACACAGCCGGCTGTGCTCCGAGGAGCCCGGGTTTTCCT
TCGACAGAAGAGTTCCACCTCCCTCAGCAATGGCGGGGCCATACAAAACCAAGAGAGTGGCATCAAAGAG
TCTGTCTCCTGGGGCACTCAAAGGACCCAGGATGCACCCCATGAGGCCAGGCCACCCCTGGAGCGTGGCC
ACTCCACAGAGATCCCTGTGGGGCGGTCAGGAGCACTGGCTGTGGACGTTCAGATGCAGAGCATAACCCG
GAGGGGCCCTGATGGGGAGCCCCAGCCTGGGCTGGAGAGCCAGGGTCGAGCGGCCTCCATGCCCCGCCTT
GCGGCCGAGACTCAGCCCGTCACAGATGCCAGCCCCATGAAGCGCTCCATCTCCACGCTGGCCCAGCGGC
CCCGTGGGACTCATCTTTGCAGCACCACCCCGGACCGCCCACCCCCTAGCCAGGCGTCGTCGCACCACCA
CCACCACCGCTGCCACCGCCGCAGGGACAGGAAGCAGAGGTCCCTGGAGAAGGGGCCCAGCCTGTCTGCC
GATATGGATGGCGCACCAAGCAGTGCTGTGGGGCCGGGGCTGCCCCCGGGAGAGGGGCCTACAGGCTGCC
GGCGGGAACGAGAGCGCCGGCAGGAGCGGGGCCGGTCCCAGGAGCGGAGGCAGCCCTCATCCTCCTCCTC
GGAGAAGCAGCGCTTCTACTCCTGCGACCGCTTTGGGGGCCGTGAGCCCCCGAAGCCCAAGCCCTCCCTC
AGCAGCCACCCAACGTCGCCAACAGCTGGCCAGGAGCCGGGACCCCACCCACAGGGCAGTGGTTCCGTGA
ATGGGAGCCCCTTGCTGTCAACATCTGGTGCTAGCACCCCCGGCCGCGGTGGGCGGAGGCAGCTCCCCCA
GACGCCCCTGACTCCCCGCCCCAGCATCACCTACAAGACGGCCAACTCCTCACCCATCCACTTCGCCGGG
GCTCAGACCAGCCTCCCTGCCTTCTCCCCAGGCCGGCTCAGCCGTGGGCTTTCCGAACACAACGCCCTGC
TGCAGAGAGACCCCCTCAGCCAGCCCCTGGCCCCTGGCTCTCGAATTGGCTCTGACCCTTACCTGGGGCA
GCGTCTGGACAGTGAGGCCTCTGTCCACGCCCTGCCTGAGGACACGCTCACTTTCGAGGAGGCTGTGGCC
ACCAACTCGGGCCGCTCCTCCAGGACTTCCTACGTGTCCTCCCTGACCTCCCAGTCTCACCCTCTCCGCC
GCGTGCCCAACGGTTACCACTGCACCCTGGGACTCAGCTCGGGTGGCCGAGCACGGCACAGCTACCACCA
CCCTGACCAAGACCACTGGTGCTAGTCTAGAGGGCCCTATTCTATAGTGTCACCTAAATGCTAGAGCTCG
CTGATCAGCCTCGACTGTGCCTTCTAGTTGCCAGCCATCTGTTGTTTGCCCCTCCCCCGTGCCTTCCTTG
ACCCTGGAAGGTGCCACTCCCACTGTCCTTTCCTAATAAAATGAGGAAATTGCATCGCATTGTCTGAGTA
GGTGTCATTCTATTCTGGGGGGTGGGGTGGGGCAGGACAGCAAGGGGGAGGATTGGGAAGACAATAGCAG
GCATGCTGGGGATGCGGTGGGCTCTATGGCTTCTGAGGCGGAAAGAACCAGCTGGGGCTCTAGGGGGTAT
CCCC
[124 nt withheld, positions 9105-9228]
C
[91 nt withheld, positions 9230-9320]
A
[49 nt withheld, positions 9322-9370]
CCTTTGACGTTGGAGTCCACGTTCTTT
[37 nt withheld, positions 9398-9434]
ACCCTATCTCGGTCTATTCTTTTGATTTATAAGGGATTTTGCCGATTTCGGCCTATTGGTTAAAAAATGA
GCTGATTTAACAAAAATTTAACGCGAATTAATTCTGTGGAATGTGTGTCAGTTAGGGTGTGGAAAGTCCC
CAGGCTCCCCAGCAGGCAGAAGTATGCAAAGCATGCATCTCAATTAGTCAGCAACCAGGTGTGGAAAGTC
CCCAGGCTCCCCAGCAGGCAGAAGTATGCAAAGCATGCATCTCAATTAGTCAGCAACCATAGTCCCGCCC
CTAACTCCGCCCATCCCGCCCCTAACTCCGCCCAGTTCCGCCCATTCTCCGCCCCATGGCTGACTAATTT
TTTTTATTTATGCAGAGGCCGAGGCCGCCTCTGCCTCTGAGCTATTCCAGAAGTAGTGAGGAGGCTTTTT
TGGAGGCCTAGGCTTTTGCAAAAAGCTCCCGGGAGCTTGTATATCCATTTTCGGATCTGATCAAGAGACA
GGATGAGGATCGTTTCGCATGATTGAACAAGATGGATTGCACGCAGGTTCTCCGGCCGCTTGGGTGGAGA
GGCTATTCGGCTATGACTGGGCACAACAGACAATCGGCTGCTCTGATGCCGCCGTGTTCCGGCTGTCAGC
GCAGGGGCGCCCGGTTCTTTTTGTCAAGACCGACCTGTCCGGTGCCCTGAATGAACTGCAGGACGAGGCA
GCGCGGCTATCGTGGCTGGCCACGACGGGCGTTCCTTGCGCAGCTGTGCTCGACGTTGTCACTGAAGCGG
GAAGGGACTGGCTGCTATTGGGCGAAGTGCCGGGGCAGGATCTCCTGTCATCTCACCTTGCTCCTGCCGA
GAAAGTATCCATCATGGCTGATGCAATGCGGCGGCTGCATACGCTTGATCCGGCTACCTGCCCATTCGAC
CACCAAGCGAAACATCGCATCGAGCGAGCACGTACTCGGATGGAAGCCGGTCTTGTCGATCAGGATGATC
TGGACGAAGAGCATCAGGGGCTCGCGCCAGCCGAACTGTTCGCCAGGCTCAAGGCGCGCATGCCCGACGG
CGAGGATCTCGTCGTGACCCATGGCGATGCCTGCTTGCCGAATATCATGGTGGAAAATGGCCGCTTTTCT
GGATTCATCGACTGTGGCCGGCTGGGTGTGGCGGACCGCTATCAGGACATAGCGTTGGCTACCCGTGATA
TTGCTGAAGAGCTTGGCGGCGAATGGGCTGACCGCTTCCTCGTGCTTTACGGTATCGCCGCTCCCGATTC
GCAGCGCATCGCCTTCTATCGCCTTCTTGACGAGTTCTTCTGAGCGGGACTCTGGGGTTCGAAATGACCG
ACCAAGCGACGCCCAACCTGCCATCACGAGATTTCGATTCCACCGCCGCCTTCTATGAAAGGTTGGGCTT
CGGAATCGTTTTCCGGGACGCCGGCTGGATGATCCTCCAGCGCGGGGATCTCATGCTGGAGTTCTTCGCC
CACCCCAACTTGTTTATTGCAGCTTATAATGGTTACAAATAAAGCAATAGCATCACAAATTTCACAAATA
AAGCATTTTTTTCACTGCATTCTAGTTGTGGTTTGTCCAAACTCATCAATGTATCTTATCATGTCTGTAT
ACCGTCGACCTCTAGCTAGAGCTTGGCGTAATCATGGTCATAGCTGTTTCCTGTGTGAAATTGTTATCCG
CTCACAATTCCACACAACATACGAGCCGGAAGCATAAAGTGTAAAGCCTGGGGTGCCTAATGAGTGAGCT
AACTCACATTAATTGCGTTGCGCTCACTGCCCGCTTTCCAGTCGGGAAACCTGTCGTGCCAGCTGCATTA
ATGAATCGGCCAACGCGCGGGGAGAGGCGGTTTGCGTATTGGGCGCTCTTCCGCTTCCTCGCTCACTGAC
TCGCTGCGCTCGGTCGTTCGGCTGCGGCGAGCGGTATCAGCTCACTCAAAGGCGGTAATACGGTTATCCA
CAGAATCAGGGGATAACGCAGGAAAGAACATGTGAGCAAAAGGCCAGCAAAAGGCCAGGAACCGTAAAAA
GGCCGCGTTGCTGGCGTTTTTCCATAGGCTCCGCCCCCCTGACGAGCATCACAAAAATCGACGCTCAAGT
CAGAGGTGGCGAAACCCGACAGGACTATAAAGATACCAGGCGTTTCCCCCTGGAAGCTCCCTCGTGCGCT
CTCCTGTTCCGACCCTGCCGCTTACCGGATACCTGTCCGCCTTTCTCCCTTCGGGAAGCGTGGCGCTTTC
TCATAGCTCACGCTGTAGGTATCTCAGTTCGGTGTAGGTCGTTCGCTCCAAGCTGGGCTGTGTGCACGAA
CCCCCCGTTCAGCCCGACCGCTGCGCCTTATCCGGTAACTATCGTCTTGAGTCCAACCCGGTAAGACACG
ACTTATCGCCACTGGCAGCAGCCACTGGTAACAGGATTAGCAGAGCGAGGTATGTAGGCGGTGCTACAGA
GTTCTTGAAGTGGTGGCCTAACTACGGCTACACTAGAAGAACAGTATTTGGTATCTGCGCTCTGCTGAAG
CCAGTTACCTTCGGAAAAAGAGTTGGTAGCTCTTGATCCGGCAAACAAACCACCGCTGGTAGCGGTGGTT
TTTTTGTTTGCAAGCAGCAGATTACGCGCAGAAAAAAAGGATCTCAAGAAGATCCTTTGATCTTTTCTAC
GGGGTCTGACGCTCAGTGGAACGAAAACTCACGTTAAGGGATTTTGGTCATGAGATTATCAAAAAGGATC
TTCACCTAGATCCTTTTAAATTAAAAATGAAGTTTTAAATCAATCTAAAGTATATATGAGTAAACTTGGT
CTGACAGTTACCAATGCTTAATCAGTGAGGCACCTATCTCAGCGATCTGTCTATTTCGTTCATCCATAGT
TGCCTGACTCCCCGTCGTGTAGATAACTACGATACGGGAGGGCTTACCATCTGGCCCCAGTGCTGCAATG
ATACCGCGAGACCCACGCTCACCGGCTCCAGATTTATCAGCAATAAACCAGCCAGCCGGAAGGGCCGAGC
GCAGAAGTGGTCCTGCAACTTTATCCGCCTCCATCCAGTCTATTAATTGTTGCCGGGAAGCTAGAGTAAG
TAGTTCGCCAGTTAATAGTTTGCGCAACGTTGTTGCCATTGCTACAGGCATCGTGGTGTCACGCTCGTCG
TTTGGTATGGCTTCATTCAGCTCCGGTTCCCAACGATCAAGGCGAGTTACATGATCCCCCATGTTGTGCA
AAAAAGCGGTTAGCTCCTTCGGTCCTCCGATCGTTGTCAGAAGTAAGTTGGCCGCAGTGTTATCACTCAT
GGTTATGGCAGCACTGCATAATTCTCTTACTGTCATGCCATCCGTAAGATGCTTTTCTGTGACTGGTGAG
TACTCAACCAAGTCATTCTGAGAATAGTGTATGCGGCGACCGAGTTGCTCTTGCCCGGCGTCAATACGGG
ATAATACCGCGCCACATAGCAGAACTTTAAAAGTGCTCATCATTGGAAAACGTTCTTCGGGGCGAAAACT
CTCAAGGATCTTACCGCTGTTGAGATCCAGTTCGATGTAACCCACTCGTGCACCCAACTGATCTTCAGCA
TCTTTTACTTTCACCAGCGTTTCTGGGTGAGCAAAAACAGGAAGGCAAAATGCCGCAAAAAAGGGAATAA
GGGCGACACGGAAATGTTGAATACTCATACTCTTCCTTTTTCAATATTATTGAAGCATTTATCAGGGTTA
TTGTCTCATGAGCGGATACATATTTGAATGTATTTAGAAAAATAAACAAATAGGGGTTCCGCGCACATTT
CCCCGAAAAGTGCCACCTGACGTC
Features (pLannotate 1.2.2; 22 found; start..end, strand, type, name):
     28..80      -  misc_feature   bom (fragment): basis of mobility region from pBR322
    235..614     +  enhancer       CMV enhancer: human cytomegalovirus immediate early enhancer
    615..818     +  promoter       CMV promoter: human cytomegalovirus (CMV) immediate early promoter
    814..847     +  LTR            5' LTR (truncated) (fragment): truncated 5' long terminal repeat (LTR) from HIV-1
    863..881     +  promoter       T7 promoter: promoter for bacteriophage T7 RNA polymerase
    973..1686    +  CDS            GFPmut3: GFPmut3 is a basic (constitutively fluorescent) green fluorescent protein published in 1996, derived from Aequorea victoria. It is reported to be a very rapidly-maturing weak dimer.
   1687..8772    +  CDS            CACNA1B: CAC1B_HUMAN - Also known as CACH5, CACNL1A5. Experimental evidence at protein level: Swiss-Prot protein existence level 1. Voltage-sensitive calcium channels (VSCC) mediate the entry of calcium ions into excitable cells and are also involved in a variety of calcium-dependent processes, including muscle contraction, hormone or neurotransmitter release, gene expression, cell motility, cell division and cell death. The isoform alpha-1B gives rise to N-type calcium currents. N-type calcium channels belong to the 'high-voltage activated' (HVA) group and are specifically blocked by omega-conotoxin-
   8791..8809    -  promoter       SP6 promoter: promoter for bacteriophage SP6 RNA polymerase
   8835..9059    +  polyA_signal   bGH poly(A) signal: bovine growth hormone polyadenylation signal
   9063..9084    +  promoter       SV40 promoter (fragment): SV40 enhancer and early promoter
   9105..9533    +  rep_origin     f1 ori (sequence partly withheld): f1 bacteriophage origin of replication; arrow indicates direction of (+) strand synthesis
   9547..9876    +  promoter       SV40 promoter: SV40 enhancer and early promoter
   9943..10734   +  CDS            neo: KKA2_KLEPN - Also known as kan, nptII. Experimental evidence at protein level: Swiss-Prot protein existence level 1. Resistance to kanamycin, neomycin, paromomycin, ribostamycin, butirosin and gentamicin B. From Klebsiella pneumoniae.
  10758..10916   +  CDS            ble (fragment): BLE_KLEPN - Experimental evidence at protein level: Swiss-Prot protein existence level 1. Binding protein with a strong affinity to the bleomycin family of antibiotics. Binds to CL990; an antimitotic-antibiotic compound. From Klebsiella pneumoniae.
  10911..11032   +  polyA_signal   SV40 poly(A) signal: SV40 polyadenylation signal
  11103..11125   -  protein_bind   lac operator (fragment): The lac repressor binds to the lac operator to inhibit transcription in E. coli. This inhibition can be relieved by adding lactose or isopropyl-β-D-thiogalactopyranoside (IPTG). lac repressor encoded by lacI
  11129..11159   -  promoter       lac promoter: promoter for the E. coli lac operon
  11174..11195   -  protein_bind   CAP binding site: CAP binding activates transcription in the presence of cAMP. E. coli catabolite activator protein
  11208..11300   -  CDS            lacI (fragment): lac repressor; lacI; The lac repressor binds to the lac operator to inhibit transcription in E. coli. This inhibition can be relieved by adding lactose or isopropyl-β-D-thiogalactopyranoside (IPTG).
  11483..12071   -  rep_origin     ori: high-copy-number ColE1/pMB1/pBR322/pUC origin of replication
  12242..13102   -  CDS            AmpR: β-lactamase; bla; confers resistance to ampicillin, carbenicillin, and related antibiotics
  13103..13207   -  promoter       AmpR promoter: bla
