[The description below was written by a language model from this plasmid's Addgene catalogue record and pLannotate feature annotations shown in this document.]
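Description:
GFP Cav2.2 human HAgHA -minus exon 18a -LONG-Cterm in pcDNA3 is a mammalian expression plasmid of about 13.2 kb built on the pcDNA3 backbone. It carries a tagged splice variant of human CACNA1B, the pore-forming alpha1B subunit that gives rise to N-type voltage-gated calcium currents. The plasmid is propagated in E. coli through a high-copy ColE1/pUC-type origin with ampicillin selection (AmpR under its own promoter). An f1 origin is also present. A neomycin phosphotransferase gene driven by the SV40 early promoter and terminated by an SV40 poly(A) signal allows G418 selection of stably transfected mammalian cells. Short annotated fragments such as ble, lacI, the lac promoter/operator and an HIV-1 LTR match appear to be backbone remnants or partial hits rather than functional modules.

The roughly 7.9 kb insert sits between EcoRI and XbaI sites. It is expressed from the CMV immediate-early enhancer/promoter and terminated by the bovine growth hormone poly(A) signal, with flanking T7 and SP6 promoters. The open reading frame begins with GFP (annotated as GFPmut3) fused directly to the N-terminus of Cav2.2. According to the record, a double HA epitope (HAgHA) lies in an extracellular position in Domain II, although the feature table does not annotate it separately. This variant lacks exon 18a. Exon 19 begins three nucleotides earlier, which adds one glutamine, and the construct carries the long form of the alternatively spliced C-terminus. Part of the construct derives from an earlier human Cav2.2 plasmid.

The GFP reports total channel protein, while the exofacial HA tag allows selective detection of channels at the cell surface. This suits the construct to comparing how exon combinations affect membrane targeting and function of human Cav2.2.
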