Addgene plasmid #198914: GFP Cav2.2 human HAgHA -minus exon 18a -LONG-Cterm in pcDNA3
Purpose: N-terminal GFP tagged, exofacial HAgHA tag in Domain II, does not contain exon 18a - Long form of alternatively spliced C-teminus, in pcDNA3 vector
Depositing lab: Annette Dolphin. Depositing organization: University College London. Publication: The Interplay Between Splicing of Two Exon Combinations Differentially Affects Membrane Targeting and Function of Human CaV2.2. Dahimene S, Page KM, Nieto-Rostro M, Pratt WS, Dolphin AC. Function (Oxf). 2023 Oct 19;5(1):zqad060. doi: 10.1093/function/zqad060. eCollection 2024. PubMed 38020068.
Backbone
  Vector backbone: pcDNA3
  Backbone manufacturer: Invitrogen Life Technologies
  Backbone size w/o insert (bp): 5352
  Total vector size (bp): 13239
  Vector type: Mammalian Expression
Growth in bacteria
  Bacterial resistance: Ampicillin, 100 μg/mL
  Growth temperature: 37°C
  Growth strain: DH5alpha
  Growth instructions: LB medium
  Copy number: High Copy
Gene/Insert
  Gene/Insert name: Cav2.2 (alt name: calcium channel alpha1B)
  Species: H. sapiens (human)
  Insert size (bp): 7887
  Mutation: exon 18a deleted, exon 19 starts 3 nucleotides earlier giving an extra Glutamine
  Entrez Gene: CACNA1B (a.k.a. BIII, CACNL1A5, CACNN, Cav2.2, DYT23, NEDNEH)
  Promoter: CMV
  Tag / fusion protein: N-terminal GFP, internal double HA
  Cloning method: Restriction Enzyme; 5′ cloning site EcoRI (not destroyed); 3′ cloning site XbaI (not destroyed)
  Sequencing primers: 5′ CTGGCTAACTAGAGAACC; 3′ ATCAGCGAGCTCAGCAT
Resource information
  A portion of this plasmid was derived from a plasmid made by: Addgene item ID 62574, huCaV2.2 (pSAD442-1)
Terms and licenses: Academic/Nonprofit Terms; Industry Terms: Not Available to Industry
How to cite: GFP Cav2.2 human HAgHA -minus exon 18a -LONG-Cterm in pcDNA3 was a gift from Annette Dolphin (Addgene plasmid # 198914 ; http://n2t.net/addgene:198914 ; RRID:Addgene_198914)
